Addgene plasmid #131183: pOVC1_AtPHYB-S_X
Purpose: Expresses AtPHYB-S (Arabidopsis thaliana) followed by restriction sites
Depositing lab: Harald Janovjak. Depositing organization: Institute of Science and Technology Austria (I.S.T. Austria). Publication: Engineering Strategy and Vector Library for the Rapid Generation of Modular Light-Controlled Protein-Protein Interactions. Tichy AM, Gerrard EJ, Legrand JMD, Hobbs RM, Janovjak H. J Mol Biol. 2019 May 29. pii: S0022-2836(19)30317-1. doi: 10.1016/j.jmb.2019.05.033. PubMed 31150735.
Backbone
  Vector backbone: pcDNA3.1-
  Backbone manufacturer: Invitrogen
  Backbone size w/o insert (bp): 5318
  Vector type: Mammalian Expression
  Selectable markers: Neomycin (select with G418)
Growth in bacteria
  Bacterial resistance: Ampicillin, 100 μg/mL
  Growth temperature: 37°C
  Growth strain: DH5alpha
  Copy number: High Copy
Gene/Insert
  Gene/Insert name: AtPHYB-S
  Species: A. thaliana (mustard weed)
  Insert size (bp): 2772
  Promoter: CMV
  Cloning method: Restriction Enzyme; 5′ cloning site AgeI (not destroyed); 3′ cloning site AgeI (destroyed during cloning)
  Sequencing primers: 5′ CMV_F (CGCAAATGGGCGGTAGGCGTG); 3′ pcDNA_R (CAACAGATGGCTGGCAAC)
Terms and licenses: Academic/Nonprofit Terms; Industry Terms: Not Available to Industry
How to cite: pOVC1_AtPHYB-S_X was a gift from Harald Janovjak (Addgene plasmid # 131183 ; http://n2t.net/addgene:131183 ; RRID:Addgene_131183)
