[The description below was written by a language model from this plasmid's Addgene catalogue record.]
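Description:
pOVC1_AtPHYB-S_X is a mammalian expression plasmid built on the Invitrogen pcDNA3.1(-) backbone (about 5.3 kb without insert). It carries a roughly 2.8 kb insert, AtPHYB-S, derived from Arabidopsis thaliana phytochrome B. It is maintained in E. coli as a high-copy plasmid under ampicillin selection. The backbone's neomycin resistance marker allows G418 selection of transfected mammalian cells. No feature table is provided with the record, so other backbone elements such as the origins of replication and polyadenylation signals are not listed individually.

The CMV promoter, a strong constitutive promoter in most mammalian cell lines, drives expression of the insert. The AtPHYB-S coding sequence was introduced by restriction cloning at AgeI. The 5′ AgeI site was kept and the 3′ site was destroyed during cloning. According to the stated purpose, the phytochrome sequence is followed by restriction sites. The "_X" in the name suggests that these sites form a downstream slot for a protein of interest, which would then be fused C-terminally to the photoreceptor module, although the record does not spell this out. It also does not define what "S" means, give the exact boundaries of the phytochrome fragment, or list any epitope tags or linkers.

Phytochrome B is a red/far-red light-responsive plant photoreceptor that is widely used in optogenetics for reversible, light-dependent binding to interaction partners. The plasmid belongs to a vector library intended for the rapid assembly of modular light-controlled protein–protein interactions. In that library it serves as a cloning-ready building block for making light-regulated fusion proteins to test in mammalian cells.
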