>Addgene plasmid #131183 | pOVC1_AtPHYB-S_X | depositor partial sequence | sequence record 251444 | pOVC1_AtPHYB-S_X
ACCGCCACCGGTATGGTTTCCGGAGTCGGGGGTAGTGGCGGTGGCCGTGGCGGTGGCCGTGGCGGAGAAG
AAGAACCGTCGTCAAGTCACACTCCTAATAACCGAAGAGGAGGAGAACAAGCTCAATCGTCGGGAACGAA
ATCTCTCAGACCAAGAAGCAACACTGAATCAATGAGCAAAGCAATTCAACAGTACACCGTCGACGCAAGA
CTCCACGCCGTTTTCGAACAATCCGGCGAATCAGGGAAATCATTCGACTACTCACAATCACTCAAAACGA
CGACGTACGGTTCCTCTGTACCTGAGCAACAGATCACAGCTTATCTCTCTCGAATCCAGCGAGGTGGTTA
CATTCAGCCTTTCGGATGTATGATCGCCGTCGATGAATCCAGTTTCCGGATCATCGGTTACAGTGAAAAC
GCCAGAGAAATGTTAGGGATTATGCCTCAATCTGTTCCTACTCTTGAGAAACCTGAGATTCTAGCTATGG
GAACTGATGTGAGATCTTTGTTCACTTCTTCGAGCTCGATTCTACTCGAGCGTGCTTTCGTTGCTCGAGA
GATTACCTTGTTAAATCCGGTTTGGATCCATTCCAAGAATACTGGTAAACCGTTTTACGCCATTCTTCAT
AGGATTGATGTTGGTGTTGTTATTGATTTAGAGCCAGCTAGAACTGAAGATCCTGCGCTTTCTATTGCTG
GTGCTGTTCAATCGCAGAAACTCGCGGTTCGTGCGATTTCTCAGTTACAGGCTCTTCCTGGTGGAGATAT
TAAGCTTTTGTGTGACACTGTCGTGGAAAGTGTGAGGGACTTGACTGGTTATGATCGTGTTATGGTTTAT
AAGTTTCATGAAGATGAGCATGGAGAAGTTGTAGCTGAGAGTAAACGAGATGATTTAGAGCCTTATATTG
GACTGCATTATCCTGCTACTGATATTCCTCAAGCGTCAAGGTTCTTGTTTAAGCAGAACCGTGTCCGAAT
GATAGTAGATTGCAATGCCACACCTGTTCTTGTGGTCCAGGACGATAGGCTAACTCAGTCTATGTGCTTG
GTTGGTTCTACTCTTAGGGCTCCTCATGGTTGTCACTCTCAGTATATGGCTAACATGGGATCTATTGCGT
CTTTAGCAATGGCGGTTATAATCAATGGAAATGAAGATGATGGGAGCAATGTAGCTAGTGGAAGAAGCTC
GATGAGGCTTTGGGGTTTGGTTGTTTGCCATCACACTTCTTCTCGCTGCATACCGTTTCCGCTAAGGTAT
GCTTGTGAGTTTTTGATGCAGGCTTTCGGTTTACAGTTAAACATGGAATTGCAGTTAGCTTTGCAAATGT
CAGAGAAACGCGTTTTGAGAACGCAGACACTGTTATGTGATATGCTTCTGCGTGACTCGCCTGCTGGAAT
TGTTACACAGAGTCCCAGTATCATGGACTTAGTGAAATGTGACGGTGCAGCATTTCTTTACCACGGGAAG
TATTACCCGTTGGGTGTTGCTCCTAGTGAAGTTCAGATAAAAGATGTTGTGGAGTGGTTGCTTGCGAATC
ATGCGGATTCAACCGGATTAAGCACTGATAGTTTAGGCGATGCGGGGTATCCCGGTGCAGCTGCGTTAGG
GGATGCTGTGTGCGGTATGGCAGTTGCATATATCACAAAAAGAGACTTTCTTTTTTGGTTTCGATCTCAC
ACTGCGAAAGAAATCAAATGGGGAGGCGCTAAGCATCATCCGGAGGATAAAGATGATGGGCAACGAATGC
ATCCTCGTTCGTCCTTTCAGGCTTTTCTTGAAGTTGTTAAGAGCCGGAGTCAGCCATGGGAAACTGCGGA
AATGGATGCGATTCACTCGCTCCAGCTTATTCTGAGAGACTCTTTTAAAGAATCTGAGGCGGCTATGAAC
TCTAAAGTTGTGGATGGTGTGGTTCAGCCATGTAGGGATATGGCGGGGGAACAGGGGATTGATGAGTTAG
GTGCAGTTGCAAGAGAGATGGTTAGGCTCATTGAGACTGCAACTGTTCCTATATTCGCTGTGGATGCCGG
AGGCTGCATCAATGGATGGAACGCTAAGATTGCAGAGTTGACAGGTCTCTCAGTTGAAGAAGCTATGGGG
AAGTCTCTGGTTTCTGATTTAATATACAAAGAGAATGAAGCAACTGTCAATAAGCTTCTTTCTCGTGCTT
TGAGAGGGGACGAGGAAAAGAATGTGGAGGTTAAGCTGAAAACTTTCAGCCCCGAACTACAAGGGAAAGC
AGTTTTTGTGGTTGTGAATGCTTGTTCCAGCAAGGACTACTTGAACAACATTGTCGGCGTTTGTTTTGTT
GGACAAGACGTTACTAGTCAGAAAATCGTAATGGATAAGTTCATCAACATACAAGGAGATTACAAGGCTA
TTGTACATAGCCCAAACCCTCTAATCCCGCCAATTTTTGCTGCTGACGAGAACACGTGCTGCCTGGAATG
GAACATGGCGATGGAAAAGCTTACGGGTTGGTCTCGCAGTGAAGTGATTGGGAAAATGATTGTCGGGGAA
GTGTTTGGGAGCTGTTGCATGCTAAAGGGTCCTGATGCTTTAACCAAGTTCATGATTGTATTGCATAATG
CGATTGGTGGCCAAGATACGGATAAGTTCCCTTTCCCATTCTTTGACCGCAATGGGAAGTTTGTTCAGGC
TCTATTGACTGCAAACAAGCGGGTTAGCCTCGAGGGAAAGGTTATTGGGGCTTTCTGTTTCTTGCAAATC
CCGAGCCCCGGTGAATTCTCAGGCTCTGGATCCCCCGGGTAA
