LOCUS       Exported 8094 bp ds-DNA circular SYN 12-MAY-2021
DEFINITION  Expresses AtPHYB-S (Arabidopsis thaliana) followed by restriction
            sites.
ACCESSION   .
VERSION     .
KEYWORDS    pOVC1_AtPHYB-S_X
SOURCE      synthetic DNA construct
  ORGANISM  synthetic DNA construct
REFERENCE   1 (bases 1 to 8094)
  AUTHORS   Tichy AM, Gerrard EJ, Legrand JMD, Hobbs RM, Janovjak H
  TITLE     Engineering Strategy and Vector Library for the Rapid Generation of
            Modular Light-Controlled Protein-Protein Interactions.
  JOURNAL   J Mol Biol. 2019 May 29. pii: S0022-2836(19)30317-1. doi:
            10.1016/j.jmb.2019.05.033.
  PUBMED    31150735
REFERENCE   2 (bases 1 to 8094)
  AUTHORS   .
  TITLE     Direct Submission
  JOURNAL   Exported May 12, 2021 from SnapGene Server 1.1.58
            http://www.snapgene.com
FEATURES             Location/Qualifiers
     source          1..8094
                     /organism="synthetic DNA construct"
                     /mol_type="other DNA"
     enhancer        190..569
                     /label=CMV enhancer
                     /note="human cytomegalovirus immediate early enhancer"
     promoter        570..773
                     /label=CMV promoter
                     /note="human cytomegalovirus (CMV) immediate early
                     promoter"
     primer_bind     724..744
                     /label=CMV-F
                     /note="Human CMV immediate early promoter, forward primer"
     primer_bind     818..837
                     /label=T7
                     /note="T7 promoter, forward primer"
     promoter        818..836
                     /label=T7 promoter
                     /note="promoter for bacteriophage T7 RNA polymerase"
     primer_bind     complement(3640..3657)
                     /label=BGH-rev
                     /note="Bovine growth hormone terminator, reverse primer.
                     Also called BGH reverse"
     polyA_signal    3646..3870
                     /label=bGH poly(A) signal
                     /note="bovine growth hormone polyadenylation signal"
     rep_origin      3916..4344
                     /direction=RIGHT
                     /label=f1 ori
                     /note="f1 bacteriophage origin of replication; arrow
                     indicates direction of (+) strand synthesis"
     primer_bind     complement(4003..4022)
                     /label=F1ori-R
                     /note="F1 origin, reverse primer"
     primer_bind     4213..4234
                     /label=F1ori-F
                     /note="F1 origin, forward primer"
     primer_bind     complement(4353..4373)
                     /label=pBABE 3'
                     /note="SV40 enhancer, reverse primer for pBABE vectors"
     promoter        4358..4687
                     /label=SV40 promoter
                     /note="SV40 enhancer and early promoter"
     rep_origin      4538..4673
                     /label=SV40 ori
                     /note="SV40 origin of replication"
     primer_bind     4600..4619
                     /label=SV40pro-F
                     /note="SV40 promoter/origin, forward primer"
     CDS             4754..5548
                     /codon_start=1
                     /gene="aph(3')-II (or nptII)"
                     /product="aminoglycoside phosphotransferase from Tn5"
                     /label=NeoR/KanR
                     /note="confers resistance to neomycin, kanamycin, and G418
                     (Geneticin(R))"
                     /translation="MIEQDGLHAGSPAAWVERLFGYDWAQQTIGCSDAAVFRLSAQGRP
                     VLFVKTDLSGALNELQDEAARLSWLATTGVPCAAVLDVVTEAGRDWLLLGEVPGQDLLS
                     SHLAPAEKVSIMADAMRRLHTLDPATCPFDHQAKHRIERARTRMEAGLVDQDDLDEEHQ
                     GLAPAELFARLKARMPDGEDLVVTHGDACLPNIMVENGRFSGFIDCGRLGVADRYQDIA
                     LATRDIAEELGGEWADRFLVLYGIAAPDSQRIAFYRLLDEFF"
     primer_bind     complement(4808..4827)
                     /label=Neo-R
                     /note="Neomycin resistance gene, reverse primer"
     primer_bind     5418..5437
                     /label=Neo-F
                     /note="Neomycin resistance gene, forward primer"
     polyA_signal    5722..5843
                     /label=SV40 poly(A) signal
                     /note="SV40 polyadenylation signal"
     primer_bind     complement(5759..5778)
                     /label=SV40pA-R
                     /note="SV40 polyA, reverse primer"
     primer_bind     5813..5832
                     /label=EBV-rev
                     /note="SV40 polyA terminator, reverse primer"
     primer_bind     complement(5892..5908)
                     /label=M13 rev
                     /note="common sequencing primer, one of multiple similar
                     variants"
     primer_bind     complement(5892..5908)
                     /label=M13 Reverse
                     /note="In lacZ gene. Also called M13-rev"
     primer_bind     complement(5905..5927)
                     /label=M13/pUC Reverse
                     /note="In lacZ gene"
     protein_bind    5916..5932
                     /label=lac operator
                     /bound_moiety="lac repressor encoded by lacI"
                     /note="The lac repressor binds to the lac operator to
                     inhibit transcription in E. coli. This inhibition can be
                     relieved by adding lactose or
                     isopropyl-beta-D-thiogalactopyranoside (IPTG)."
     promoter        complement(5940..5970)
                     /label=lac promoter
                     /note="promoter for the E. coli lac operon"
     protein_bind    5985..6006
                     /label=CAP binding site
                     /bound_moiety="E. coli catabolite activator protein"
                     /note="CAP binding activates transcription in the presence
                     of cAMP."
     primer_bind     complement(6123..6140)
                     /label=L4440
                     /note="L4440 vector, forward primer"
     rep_origin      complement(6294..6882)
                     /direction=LEFT
                     /label=ori
                     /note="high-copy-number ColE1/pMB1/pBR322/pUC origin of
                     replication"
     primer_bind     complement(6374..6393)
                     /label=pBR322ori-F
                     /note="pBR322 origin, forward primer"
     CDS             complement(7053..7913)
                     /codon_start=1
                     /gene="bla"
                     /product="beta-lactamase"
                     /label=AmpR
                     /note="confers resistance to ampicillin, carbenicillin, and
                     related antibiotics"
                     /translation="MSIQHFRVALIPFFAAFCLPVFAHPETLVKVKDAEDQLGARVGYI
                     ELDLNSGKILESFRPEERFPMMSTFKVLLCGAVLSRIDAGQEQLGRRIHYSQNDLVEYS
                     PVTEKHLTDGMTVRELCSAAITMSDNTAANLLLTTIGGPKELTAFLHNMGDHVTRLDRW
                     EPELNEAIPNDERDTTMPVAMATTLRKLLTGELLTLASRQQLIDWMEADKVAGPLLRSA
                     LPAGWFIADKSGAGERGSRGIIAALGPDGKPSRIVVIYTTGSQATMDERNRQIAEIGAS
                     LIKHW"
     primer_bind     7676..7695
                     /label=Amp-R
                     /note="Ampicillin resistance gene, reverse primer"
     promoter        complement(7914..8018)
                     /gene="bla"
                     /label=AmpR promoter
     primer_bind     complement(8093..18)
                     /label=pRS-marker
                     /note="pRS vectors, use to sequence yeast selectable
                     marker"
ORIGIN
        1 caatctgctc tgatgccgca tagttaagcc agtatctgct ccctgcttgt gtgttggagg
       61 tcgctgagta gtgcgcgagc aaaatttaag ctacaacaag gcaaggcttg accgacaatt
      121 gcatgaagaa tctgcttagg gttaggcgtt ttgcgctgct tcgcgatgta cgggccagat
      181 atacgcgttg acattgatta ttgactagtt attaatagta atcaattacg gggtcattag
      241 ttcatagccc atatatggag ttccgcgtta cataacttac ggtaaatggc ccgcctggct
      301 gaccgcccaa cgacccccgc ccattgacgt caataatgac gtatgttccc atagtaacgc
      361 caatagggac tttccattga cgtcaatggg tggagtattt acggtaaact gcccacttgg
      421 cagtacatca agtgtatcat atgccaagta cgccccctat tgacgtcaat gacggtaaat
      481 ggcccgcctg gcattatgcc cagtacatga ccttatggga ctttcctact tggcagtaca
      541 tctacgtatt agtcatcgct attaccatgg tgatgcggtt ttggcagtac atcaatgggc
      601 gtggatagcg gtttgactca cggggatttc caagtctcca ccccattgac gtcaatggga
      661 gtttgttttg gcaccaaaat caacgggact ttccaaaatg tcgtaacaac tccgccccat
      721 tgacgcaaat gggcggtagg cgtgtacggt gggaggtcta tataagcaga gctctctggc
      781 taactagaga acccactgct tactggctta tcgaaattaa tacgactcac tatagggaga
      841 cccaagctga ccgccaccgg tatggtttcc ggagtcgggg gtagtggcgg tggccgtggc
      901 ggtggccgtg gcggagaaga agaaccgtcg tcaagtcaca ctcctaataa ccgaagagga
      961 ggagaacaag ctcaatcgtc gggaacgaaa tctctcagac caagaagcaa cactgaatca
     1021 atgagcaaag caattcaaca gtacaccgtc gacgcaagac tccacgccgt tttcgaacaa
     1081 tccggcgaat cagggaaatc attcgactac tcacaatcac tcaaaacgac gacgtacggt
     1141 tcctctgtac ctgagcaaca gatcacagct tatctctctc gaatccagcg aggtggttac
     1201 attcagcctt tcggatgtat gatcgccgtc gatgaatcca gtttccggat catcggttac
     1261 agtgaaaacg ccagagaaat gttagggatt atgcctcaat ctgttcctac tcttgagaaa
     1321 cctgagattc tagctatggg aactgatgtg agatctttgt tcacttcttc gagctcgatt
     1381 ctactcgagc gtgctttcgt tgctcgagag attaccttgt taaatccggt ttggattcat
     1441 tccaagaata ctggtaaacc gttttacgcc attcttcata ggattgatgt tggtgttgtt
     1501 attgatttag agccagctag aactgaagat cctgcgcttt ctattgctgg tgctgttcaa
     1561 tcgcagaaac tcgcggttcg tgcgatttct cagttacagg ctcttcctgg tggagatatt
     1621 aagcttttgt gtgacactgt cgtggaaagt gtgagggact tgactggtta tgatcgtgtt
     1681 atggtttata agtttcatga agatgagcat ggagaagttg tagctgagag taaacgagac
     1741 gatttagagc cttatattgg actgcattat cctgctactg atattcctca agcgtcaagg
     1801 ttcttgttta agcagaaccg tgtccgaatg atagtagatt gcaatgccac acctgttctt
     1861 gtggtccagg acgataggct aactcagtct atgtgcttgg ttggttctac tcttagggct
     1921 cctcatggtt gtcactctca gtatatggct aacatgggat ctattgcgtc tttagcaatg
     1981 gcggttataa tcaatggaaa tgaagatgat gggagcaatg tagctagtgg aagaagctcg
     2041 atgaggcttt ggggtttggt tgtttgccat cacacttctt ctcgctgcat accgtttccg
     2101 ctaaggtatg cttgtgagtt tttgatgcag gctttcggtt tacagttaaa catggaattg
     2161 cagttagctt tgcaaatgtc agagaaacgc gttttgagaa cgcagacact gttatgtgat
     2221 atgcttctgc gtgactcgcc tgctggaatt gttacacaga gtcccagtat catggactta
     2281 gtgaaatgtg acggtgcagc atttctttac cacgggaagt attacccgtt gggtgttgct
     2341 cctagtgaag ttcagataaa agatgttgtg gagtggttgc ttgcgaatca tgcggattca
     2401 accggattaa gcactgatag tttaggcgat gcggggtatc ccggtgcagc tgcgttaggg
     2461 gatgctgtgt gcggtatggc agttgcatat atcacaaaaa gagactttct tttttggttt
     2521 cgatctcaca ctgcgaaaga aatcaaatgg ggaggcgcta agcatcatcc ggaggataaa
     2581 gatgatgggc aacgaatgca tcctcgttcg tcctttcagg cttttcttga agttgttaag
     2641 agccggagtc agccatggga aactgcggaa atggatgcga ttcactcgct ccagcttatt
     2701 ctgagagact cttttaaaga atctgaggcg gctatgaact ctaaagttgt ggatggtgtg
     2761 gttcagccat gtagggatat ggcgggggaa caggggattg atgagttagg tgcagttgca
     2821 agagagatgg ttaggctcat tgagactgca actgttccta tattcgctgt ggatgccgga
     2881 ggctgcatca atggatggaa cgctaagatt gcagagttga caggtctctc agttgaagaa
     2941 gctatgggga agtctctggt ttctgattta atatacaaag agaatgaagc aactgtcaat
     3001 aagcttcttt ctcgtgcttt gagaggggac gaggaaaaga atgtggaggt taagctgaaa
     3061 actttcagcc ccgaactaca agggaaagca gtttttgtgg ttgtgaatgc ttgttccagc
     3121 aaggactact tgaacaacat tgtcggcgtt tgttttgttg gacaagacgt tactagtcag
     3181 aaaatcgtaa tggataagtt catcaacata caaggagatt acaaggctat tgtacatagc
     3241 ccaaaccctc taatcccgcc aatttttgct gctgacgaga acacgtgctg cctggaatgg
     3301 aacatggcga tggaaaagct tacgggttgg tctcgcagtg aagtgattgg gaaaatgatt
     3361 gtcggggaag tgtttgggag ctgttgcatg ctaaagggtc ctgatgcttt aaccaagttc
     3421 atgattgtat tgcataatgc gattggtggc caagatacgg ataagttccc tttcccattc
     3481 tttgaccgca atgggaagtt tgttcaggct ctattgactg caaacaagcg ggttagcctc
     3541 gagggaaagg ttattggggc tttctgtttc ttgcaaatcc cgagccccgg tgaattctca
     3601 ggctctggat cccccgggta agtttaaacc gctgatcagc ctcgactgtg ccttctagtt
     3661 gccagccatc tgttgtttgc ccctcccccg tgccttcctt gaccctggaa ggtgccactc
     3721 ccactgtcct ttcctaataa aatgaggaaa ttgcatcgca ttgtctgagt aggtgtcatt
     3781 ctattctggg gggtggggtg gggcaggaca gcaaggggga ggattgggaa gacaatagca
     3841 ggcatgctgg ggatgcggtg ggctctatgg cttctgaggc ggaaagaacc agctggggct
     3901 ctagggggta tccccnnnnn nnnnnnnnnn nnnnnnnnnn nnnnnnnnnn nnnnnnnnnn
     3961 nnnnnnnnnn nnnnnnnnnn nnnnnnnnnn nnnnnnnnnn nnnnnnnnnn nnnnnnnnnn
     4021 nnnnnnnnnn nnnnnnnnnc nnnnnnnnnn nnnnnnnnnn nnnnnnnnnn nnnnnnnnnn
     4081 nnnnnnnnnn nnnnnnnnnn nnnnnnnnnn nnnnnnnnnn nnnnnnnnnn nannnnnnnn
     4141 nnnnnnnnnn nnnnnnnnnn nnnnnnnnnn nnnnnnnnnn ncctttgacg ttggagtcca
     4201 cgttctttaa tagtggactc ttgttccaaa ctggaacaac actcaaccct atctcggtct
     4261 attcttttga tttataaggg attttgccga tttcggccta ttggttaaaa aatgagctga
     4321 tttaacaaaa atttaacgcg aattaattct gtggaatgtg tgtcagttag ggtgtggaaa
     4381 gtccccaggc tccccagcag gcagaagtat gcaaagcatg catctcaatt agtcagcaac
     4441 caggtgtgga aagtccccag gctccccagc aggcagaagt atgcaaagca tgcatctcaa
     4501 ttagtcagca accatagtcc cgcccctaac tccgcccatc ccgcccctaa ctccgcccag
     4561 ttccgcccat tctccgcccc atggctgact aatttttttt atttatgcag aggccgaggc
     4621 cgcctctgcc tctgagctat tccagaagta gtgaggaggc ttttttggag gcctaggctt
     4681 ttgcaaaaag ctctcgggag cttgtatatc cattttcgga tctgatcaag agacaggatg
     4741 aggatcgttt cgcatgattg aacaagatgg attgcacgca ggttctccgg ccgcttgggt
     4801 ggagaggcta ttcggctatg actgggcaca acagacaatc ggctgctctg atgccgccgt
     4861 gttccggctg tcagcgcagg ggcgcccggt tctttttgtc aagaccgacc tgtccggtgc
     4921 cctgaatgaa ctgcaggacg aggcagcgcg gctatcgtgg ctggccacga cgggcgttcc
     4981 ttgcgcagct gtgctcgacg ttgtcactga agcgggaagg gactggctgc tattgggcga
     5041 agtgccgggg caggatctcc tgtcatctca ccttgctcct gccgagaaag tatccatcat
     5101 ggctgatgca atgcggcggc tgcatacgct tgatccggct acctgcccat tcgaccacca
     5161 agcgaaacat cgcatcgagc gagcacgtac tcggatggaa gccggtcttg tcgatcagga
     5221 tgatctggac gaagagcatc aggggctcgc gccagccgaa ctgttcgcca ggctcaaggc
     5281 gcgcatgccc gacggcgagg atctcgtcgt gacccatggc gatgcctgct tgccgaatat
     5341 catggtggaa aatggccgct tttctggatt catcgactgt ggccggctgg gtgtggcgga
     5401 ccgctatcag gacatagcgt tggctacccg tgatattgct gaagagcttg gcggcgaatg
     5461 ggctgaccgc ttcctcgtgc tttacggtat cgccgctccc gattcgcagc gcatcgcctt
     5521 ctatcgcctt cttgacgagt tcttctgagc gggactctgg ggttcgaaat gaccgaccaa
     5581 gcgacgccca acctgccatc acgagatttc gattccaccg ccgccttcta tgaaaggttg
     5641 ggcttcggaa tcgttttccg ggacgccggc tggatgatcc tccagcgcgg ggatctcatg
     5701 ctggagttct tcgcccaccc caacttgttt attgcagctt ataatggtta caaataaagc
     5761 aatagcatca caaatttcac aaataaagca tttttttcac tgcattctag ttgtggtttg
     5821 tccaaactca tcaatgtatc ttatcatgtc tgtataccgt cgacctctag ctagagcttg
     5881 gcgtaatcat ggtcatagct gtttcctgtg tgaaattgtt atccgctcac aattccacac
     5941 aacatacgag ccggaagcat aaagtgtaaa gcctggggtg cctaatgagt gagctaactc
     6001 acattaattg cgttgcgctc actgcccgct ttccagtcgg gaaacctgtc gtgccagctg
     6061 cattaatgaa tcggccaacg cgcggggaga ggcggtttgc gtattgggcg ctcttccgct
     6121 tcctcgctca ctgactcgct gcgctcggtc gttcggctgc ggcgagcggt atcagctcac
     6181 tcaaaggcgg taatacggtt atccacagaa tcaggggata acgcaggaaa gaacatgtga
     6241 gcaaaaggcc agcaaaaggc caggaaccgt aaaaaggccg cgttgctggc gtttttccat
     6301 aggctccgcc cccctgacga gcatcacaaa aatcgacgct caagtcagag gtggcgaaac
     6361 ccgacaggac tataaagata ccaggcgttt ccccctggaa gctccctcgt gcgctctcct
     6421 gttccgaccc tgccgcttac cggatacctg tccgcctttc tcccttcggg aagcgtggcg
     6481 ctttctcata gctcacgatg taggtatctc agttcggtgt aggtcgttcg ctccaagctg
     6541 ggctgtgtgc acgaaccccc cgttcagccc gaccgctgcg ccttatccgg taactatcgt
     6601 cttgagtcca acccggtaag acacgactta tcgccactgg cagcagccac tggtaacagg
     6661 attagcagag cgaggtatgt aggcggtgct acagagttct tgaagtggtg gcctaactac
     6721 ggctacacta gaagaacagt atttggtatc tgcgctctgc tgaagccagt taccttcgga
     6781 aaaagagttg gtagctcttg atccggcaaa caaaccaccg ctggtagcgg tggttttttt
     6841 gtttgcaagc agcagattac gcgcagaaaa aaaggatctc aagaagatcc tttgatcttt
     6901 tctacggggt ctgacgctca gtggaacgaa aactcacgtt aagggatttt ggtcatgaga
     6961 ttatcaaaaa ggatcttcac ctagatcctt ttaaattaaa aatgaagttt taaatcaatc
     7021 taaagtatat atgagtaaac ttggtctgac agttaccaat gcttaatcag tgaggcacct
     7081 atctcagcga tctgtctatt tcgttcatcc atagttgcct gactccccgt cgtgtagata
     7141 actacgatac gggagggctt accatctggc cccagtgctg caatgatacc gcgagaccca
     7201 cgctcaccgg ctccagattt atcagcaata aaccagccag ccggaagggc cgagcgcaga
     7261 agtggtcctg caactttatc cgcctccatc cagtctatta attgttgccg ggaagctaga
     7321 gtaagtagtt cgccagttaa tagtttgcgc aacgttgttg ccattgctac aggcatcgtg
     7381 gtgtcacgct cgtcgtttgg tatggcttca ttcagctccg gttcccaacg atcaaggcga
     7441 gttacatgat cccccatgtt gtgcaaaaaa gcggttagct ccttcggtcc tccgatcgtt
     7501 gtcagaagta agttggccgc agtgttatca ctcatggtta tggcagcact gcataattct
     7561 cttactgtca tgccatccgt aagatgcttt tctgtgactg gtgagtactc aaccaagtca
     7621 ttctgagaat agtgtatgcg gcgaccgagt tgctcttgcc cggcgtcaat acgggataat
     7681 accgcgccac atagcagaac tttaaaagtg ctcatcattg gaaaacgttc ttcggggcga
     7741 aaactctcaa ggatcttacc gctgttgaga tccagttcga tgtaacccac tcgtgcaccc
     7801 aactgatctt cagcatcttt tactttcacc agcgtttctg ggtgagcaaa aacaggaagg
     7861 caaaatgccg caaaaaaggg aataagggcg acacggaaat gttgaatact catactcttc
     7921 ctttttcaat attattgaag catttatcag ggttattgtc tcatgagcgg atacatattt
     7981 gaatgtattt agaaaaataa acaaataggg gttccgcgca catttccccg aaaagtgcca
     8041 cctgacgtcg acggatcggg agatctcccg atcccctatg gtgcactctc agta
//
